Addgene plasmid #56477: sfGFP-Alpha-Actinin-19
Purpose: Localization: Non-muscle Alpha Actinin, Excitation: 485, Emission: 507
Depositing lab: Michael Davidson. Depositing organization: Florida State University, Tallahassee.
Backbone
  Vector backbone: sfGFP
  Backbone size w/o insert (bp): 4750
  Vector type: Mammalian Expression
  Selectable markers: Neomycin (select with G418)
Growth in bacteria
  Bacterial resistance: Kanamycin, 50 μg/mL
  Growth temperature: 37°C
  Growth strain: DH5alpha
  Copy number: High Copy
Gene/Insert
  Gene/Insert name: Alpha-Actinin (alt name: NM_001102.3)
  Species: H. sapiens (human)
  Entrez Gene: ACTN1 (a.k.a. BDPLT15)
  Promoter: CMV
  Tag / fusion protein: sfGFP (C terminal on backbone)
  Cloning method: Unknown
  Sequencing primers: 5′ CMV-F; 3′ SV40pA-R
Terms and licenses: Academic/Nonprofit Terms; Industry Terms
Depositor comments: . Excitation = 485; Emission = 507
How to cite: sfGFP-Alpha-Actinin-19 was a gift from Michael Davidson (Addgene plasmid # 56477 ; http://n2t.net/addgene:56477 ; RRID:Addgene_56477)
