[The description below was written by a language model from this plasmid's Addgene catalogue record.]
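Description:
sfGFP-Alpha-Actinin-19 is a mammalian expression plasmid that produces human non-muscle alpha-actinin (ACTN1) fused to superfolder GFP, for use as a fluorescent localization marker. It is built on an sfGFP backbone of about 4.75 kb without the insert. The plasmid is maintained in E. coli at high copy number under kanamycin selection, and it carries a neomycin resistance marker so that transfected mammalian cells can be selected with G418. The record does not name the origin of replication or provide a feature table, so the detailed layout of the backbone elements cannot be confirmed. The listed 3′ sequencing primer does imply an SV40 polyadenylation signal downstream of the expression cassette.

Expression is driven by the CMV promoter, a strong constitutive promoter in most mammalian cell lines. The ACTN1 coding sequence is joined in frame to sfGFP, which the record lists as a C-terminal tag supplied by the backbone, so alpha-actinin lies upstream of the fluorescent protein. The "19" in the name may refer to the linker between the two parts, but the record does not explain it, and the cloning method is given as unknown. Superfolder GFP is a robustly folding green variant, with recorded excitation and emission peaks of 485 nm and 507 nm.

Alpha-actinin is an actin-crosslinking protein found at stress fibres and focal adhesions. The fusion is therefore typically used in live- or fixed-cell fluorescence microscopy to visualise these actin-associated structures and their dynamics.
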