>Addgene plasmid #56477 | sfGFP-Alpha-Actinin-19 | addgene partial sequence | sequence record 167964 | EGFP-N 5'-CGTCGCCGTCCAGCTCGACCAG-3'
GCTCCTCGCCCTTGCTCACCATGGTGGCGACCGGTGGATCCCGGGCCCGCGGTACCGTCGACTGCAGAAT
TCGAAGCTTGAGGTCACTCTCGCCGTACAGCGCCGTGGAGAAGGACATGTAGTCCAGAGCACCTGGCACG
GAGTCGGGGCCGGTGTAGGGGGCCATCCGCGCGATGCAGTACTCAGCCTGGTCGGGTGGCAGCTCGCGGC
GCAGCTCGTCCATGGTAATGTAGTTCTTGTCCCCAGCCAGGATCTTGAAGGAAGCCATGACTTGGTCTGC
TGTATCTGTGTCGGCTGTCTCGCGGGACATGAAGTCAATGAAGGCCTGGAATGTCACTACCCCCAGGCGG
TTGGGGTCCACAATGCTCATGATGCGGGCAAATTCTGCTTCTCCCTGGGGGTCGTTGCCAATATCATAAC
CCAAGCTGATGAGGCAGGCTTTGAACTCCTCGGGACCCAGTGTGCCGGAGTGATCCCGGTCAAAGTGGTT
GAAGGAGGCCCGGAACTCATTCATCTGCTCCTGGCTGATGCCCTTGGCATCCCGGGTCAGGATCTGGTTC
TCTACCTCATTGATGGTCCTGGCGATGGTGGTGAGCAGCTGCTCCCAGCCCACACGGATGTGCTCCATGG
TGTAGTTGGTGTGCTTGTTGTCGAAGATGAGCGCCTCCTGGATGAGCTGGTGGTCGCCCTCCAGCTGATC
AATCTTTGGCTTGTAGTTGACGATGCTCTTCTCATACTGCCGCAGGTGGCTGAGCTGGTCCTCCAGGGTC
CCATGCATCTCAATGGAGATCCTCCCGATCTCCTCCATCTTGGTCTGGATCCAGG
