>Addgene plasmid #56477 | sfGFP-Alpha-Actinin-19 | depositor partial sequence | sequence record 167968 | insert sequence
GTGACGTCAGATCCGCTAGCGCTACCGGACTCAGATCTCGAGCTCAAGCTTCGCACCATCATGGACCATT
ATGATTCTCAGCAAACCAACGATTACATGCAGCCAGAAGAGGACTGGGACCGGGACCTGCTCCTGGACCC
GGCCTGGGAGAAGCAGCAGAGAAAGACATTCACGGCATGGTGTAACTCCCACCTCCGGAAGGCGGGGACA
CAGATCGAGAACATCGAAGAGGACTTCCGGGATGGCCTGAAGCTCATGCTGCTGCTGGAGGTCATCTCAG
GTGAACGCTTGGCCAAGCCAGAGCGAGGCAAGATGAGAGTGCACAAGATCTCCAACGTCAACAAGGCCCT
GGATTTCATAGCCAGCAAAGGCGTCAAACTGGTGTCCATCGGAGCCGAAGAAATCGTGGATGGGAATGTG
AAGATGACCCTGGGCATGATCTGGACCATCATCCTGCGCTTTGCCATCCAGGACATCTCCGTGGAAGAGA
CTTCAGCCAAGGAAGGGCTGCTCCTGTGGTGTCAGAGAAAGACAGCCCCTTACAAAAATGTCAACATCCA
GAACTTCCACATAAGCTGGAAGGATGGCCTCGGCTTCTGTGCTTTGATCCACCGACACCGGCCCGAGCTG
ATTGACTACGGGAAGCTGCGGAAGGATGATCCACTCACAAATCTGAATACGGCTTTTGACGTGGCAGAGA
AGTACCTGGACATCCCCAAGATGCTGGATGCCGAAGACATCGTTGGAACTGCCCGACCGGATGAGAAAGC
CATCATGACTTACGTGTCTAGCTTCTACCACGCCTTCTCTGGAGCCCAGAAGGCGGAGACAGCAGCCAAT
CGCATCTGCAAGGTGTTGGCCGTCAACCAGGAGAACGAGCAGCTTATGGAAGACTACGAGAAGCTGGCCA
GTGATCTGTTGGAGTGGATCCGCCGCACAATCCCGTGGCTGGAGAACCGGGTGCCCGAGAACACCATGCA
TGCCATGCAACAGAAGCTGGAGGACTTCCGGGACTACCGGCGCCTGCACAAGCCGCCCAAGGTGCAGGAG
AAGTGCCAGCTGGAGATCAACTTCAACACGCTGCAGACCAAGCTGCGGCTCAGCAACCGGCCTGCCTTCA
TGCCCTCTGAGGGCAGGATGGTCTCGGACATCAACAATGCCTGGGGCTGCCTGGAGCAGGTGGAGAAGGG
CTATGAGGAGTGGTTGCTGAATGAGATCCGGAGGCTGGAGCGACTGGACCACCTGGCAGAGAAGTTCCGG
CAGAAGGCCTCCATCCACGAGGCCTGGACTGACGGCAAAGAGGCCATGCTGCGACAGAAGGACTATGAGA
CCGCCACCCTCTCGGAGATCAAGGCCTTGCTCAAGAAGCATGAGGCCTTCGAGAGTGACCTGGCTGCCCA
CCAGGACCGTGTGGAGCAGATTGCCGCCATCGCACAGGAGCTCAATGAGCTGGACTATTATGACTCACCC
AGTGTCAACGCCCGTTGCCAAAAGATCTGTGACCAGTGGGACAATCTGGGGGCCCTAACTCAGAAGCGAA
GGGAAGCTCTGGAGCGGACCGAGAAACTGCTGGAGACCATTGACCAGCTGTACTTGGAGTATGCCAAGCG
GGCTGCACCCTTCAACAACTGGATGGAGGGGGCCATGGAGGACCTGCAGGACACCTTCATTGTGCACACC
ATTGAGGAGATCCAGGGACTGACCACAGCCCATGAGCAGTTCAAGGCCACCCTCCCTGATGCCGACAAGG
AGCGCCTGGCCATCCTGGGCATCCACAATGAGGTGTCCAAGATTGTCCAGACCTACCACGTCAATATGGC
GGGCACCAACCCCTACACAACCATCACGCCTCAGGAGATCAATGGCAAATGGGACCACGTGCGGCAGCTG
GTGCCTCGGAGGGACCAAGCTCTGACGGAGGAGCATGCCCGACAGCAGCACAATGAGAGGCTACGCAAGC
AGTTTGGAGCCCAGGCCAATGTCATCGGGCCCTGGATCCAGACCAAGATGGAGGAGATCGGGAGGATCTC
CATTGAGATGCATGGGACCCTGGAGGACCAGCTCAGCCACCTGCGGCAGTATGAGAAGAGCATCGTCAAC
TACAAGCCAAAGATTGATCAGCTGGAGGGCGACCACCAGCTCATCCAGGAGGCGCTCATCTTCGACAACA
AGCACACCAACTACACCATGGAGCACATCCGTGTGGGCTGGGAGCAGCTGCTCACCACCATCGCCAGGAC
CATCAATGAGGTAGAGAACCAGATCCTGACCCGGGATGCCAAGGGCATCAGCCAGGAGCAGATGAATGAG
TTCCGGGCCTCCTTCAACCACTTTGACCGGGATCACTCCGGCACACTGGGTCCCGAGGAGTTCAAAGCCT
GCCTCATCAGCTTGGGTTATGATATTGGCAACGACCCCCAGGGAGAAGCAGAATTTGCCCGCATCATGAG
CATTGTGGACCCCAACCGCCTGGGGGTAGTGACATTCCAGGCCTTCATTGACTTCATGTCCCGCGAGACA
GCCGACACAGATACAGCAGACCAAGTCATGGCTTCCTTCAAGATCCTGGCTGGGGACAAGAACTACATTA
CCATGGACGAGCTGCGCCGCGAGCTGCCACCCGACCAGGCTGAGTACTGCATCGCGCGGATGGCCCCCTA
CACCGGCCCCGACTCCGTGCCAGGTGCTCTGGACTACATGTCCTTCTCCACGGCGCTGTACGGCGAGAGT
GACCTCAAGCTTCGAATTCTGCAGTCGACGGTACCGCGGGCCCGGGATCCACCGGTCGCCACCATGGTGA
GCAAGGGCGAGGAGCTGTTCACCGGGGTGGTGCCCATCCTGGTCGAGCTGGACGGCGACGTAAACGGCCA
CAAGTTCAGCGTGCGCGGCGAGGGCGAGGGCGATGCCACCAACGGCAAGCTGACCCTGAAGTTCATCTGC
ACCACCGGCAAGCTGCCCGTGCCCTGGCCCACCCTCGTGACCACCCTGACCTACGGCGTGCAGTGCTTCA
GCCGCTACCCCGACCACATGAAGCGCCACGACTTCTTCAAGTCCGCCATGCCCGAAGGCTACGTCCAGGA
GCGCACCATCAGCTTCAAGGACGACGGCACCTACAAGACCCGCGCCGAGGTGAAGTTCGAGGGCGACACC
CTGGTGAACCGCATCGAGCTGAAGGGCATCGACTTCAAGGAGGACGGCAACATCCTGGGGCACAAGCTGG
AGTACAACTTCAACAGCCACAACGTCTATATCACCGCCGACAAGCAGAAGAACGGCATCAAGGCCAACTT
CAAGATCCGCCACAACGTGGAGGACGGCAGCGTGCAGCTCGCCGACCACTACCAGCAGAACACCCCCATC
GGCGACGGCCCCGTGCTGCTGCCCGACAACCACTACCTGAGCACCCAGTCCGTGCTGAGCAAAGACCCCA
ACGAGAAGCGCGATCACATGGTCCTGCTGGAGTTCGTGACCGCCGCCGGGATCACTCACGGCATGGACGA
GCTGTACAAGTAAGCGGCCGCGACTCTAGATCATAAATCA
